Addgene plasmid #86600: pmCherry-PH1(K14A)
Purpose: Expresses mCherry-tagged PH(K14A) domain of human Akt1
Depositing lab: Thomas Leonard & Ivan Yudushkin. Depositing organization: Medical University of Vienna. Publication: PI(3,4,5)P3 Engagement Restricts Akt Activity to Cellular Membranes. Ebner M, Lucic I, Leonard TA, Yudushkin I. Mol Cell. 2017 Feb 2;65(3):416-431.e6. doi: 10.1016/j.molcel.2016.12.028. PubMed 28157504.
Backbone
  Vector backbone: pmCherry-C1
  Vector type: Mammalian Expression
Growth in bacteria
  Bacterial resistance: Kanamycin, 50 μg/mL
  Growth temperature: 37°C
  Growth strain: DH5alpha
  Copy number: High Copy
Gene/Insert
  Gene/Insert name: K14A mutant of Akt1 PH domain
  Species: H. sapiens (human)
  Entrez Gene: AKT1 (a.k.a. AKT, PKB, PKB-ALPHA, PRKBA, RAC, RAC-ALPHA)
Resource information
  A portion of this plasmid was derived from a plasmid made by: Thomas Leonard, MFPL, Vienna
Terms and licenses: Academic/Nonprofit Terms; Industry Terms: Not Available to Industry
How to cite: pmCherry-PH1(K14A) was a gift from Thomas Leonard & Ivan Yudushkin (Addgene plasmid # 86600 ; http://n2t.net/addgene:86600 ; RRID:Addgene_86600)
