[The description below was written by a language model from this plasmid's Addgene catalogue record and pLannotate feature annotations shown in this document.]
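Description:
pmCherry-PH1(K14A) is a mammalian expression plasmid built on the pmCherry-C1 backbone, designed to express the pleckstrin homology (PH) domain of human Akt1, carrying a K14A substitution, as a fusion to the C-terminus of the red fluorescent protein mCherry. Transcription is driven by the human cytomegalovirus immediate early enhancer and promoter. The mCherry coding sequence is followed by a short remnant of the multiple cloning site that acts as a linker, then the Akt1 sequence, and the transcript is terminated by the SV40 polyadenylation signal. The plasmid replicates at high copy in E. coli from a ColE1/pUC-type origin and also carries an f1 origin. A single NeoR/KanR (Tn5 aminoglycoside phosphotransferase) cassette lies behind tandem bacterial (bla) and SV40 early promoters and ends with the HSV TK polyadenylation signal. It gives kanamycin resistance in bacteria and allows G418 selection in mammalian cells. The short large T antigen, ble and bGH poly(A) hits are annotated fragments of backbone sequence rather than functional elements.

The two sequence records disagree about the insert. The depositor's 5,025 nt sequence contains an Akt1 fragment of about 350 nt, consistent with an isolated PH domain as the name and stated purpose indicate. The repository's 6,042 nt sequencing result annotates a roughly 1.4 kb Akt1 coding region, about the size of the full-length kinase. The record does not explain this difference, so the insert should be verified before use.

The catalogue entry links the construct to a study of how PI(3,4,5)P3 engagement restricts Akt activity to cellular membranes. This suggests use as a fluorescent PH-domain mutant for imaging membrane localisation, although the record does not state the effect of K14A.
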