Features (pLannotate 1.2.2; 15 found; start..end, strand, type, name):
     61..364     +  enhancer       CMV enhancer: human cytomegalovirus immediate early enhancer
    365..568     +  promoter       CMV promoter: human cytomegalovirus (CMV) immediate early promoter
    613..1320    +  CDS            mCherry: mCherry is a basic (constitutively fluorescent) red fluorescent protein published in 2004, derived from Discosoma sp.. It is reported to be a very rapidly-maturing monomer with low acid sensitivity.
   1321..1341    +  misc_feature   MCS (fragment): multiple cloning site
   1342..1692    +  CDS            Akt1 (fragment): human serine/threonine protein kinase activated by growth factors; AKT1
   1706..1790    +  CDS            large T antigen (fragment): large T antigen from SV40 (simian virus 40)
   1813..1934    +  polyA_signal   SV40 poly(A) signal: SV40 polyadenylation signal
   1968..2396    -  rep_origin     f1 ori (sequence partly withheld): f1 bacteriophage origin of replication; arrow indicates direction of (+) strand synthesis
   2423..2527    +  promoter       AmpR promoter: bla
   2529..2886    +  promoter       SV40 promoter: SV40 enhancer and early promoter
   2921..3715    +  CDS            NeoR/KanR: aminoglycoside phosphotransferase from Tn5; aph(3')-II (or nptII); confers resistance to neomycin, kanamycin, and G418 (Geneticin®)
   3736..3888    +  CDS            ble (fragment): BLE_KLEPN - Experimental evidence at protein level: Swiss-Prot protein existence level 1. Binding protein with a strong affinity to the bleomycin family of antibiotics. Binds to CL990; an antimitotic-antibiotic compound. From Klebsiella pneumoniae.
   3947..3994    +  polyA_signal   HSV TK poly(A) signal: herpes simplex virus thymidine kinase polyadenylation signal (Cole and Stacy, 1985)
   4085..4101    -  polyA_signal   bGH poly(A) signal (fragment): bovine growth hormone polyadenylation signal
   4323..4911    +  rep_origin     ori: high-copy-number ColE1/pMB1/pBR322/pUC origin of replication
>Addgene plasmid #86600 | pmCherry-PH1(K14A) | depositor full sequence | sequence record 170035 | pmCherry-PH1(K14A) sequence 5025 bps
TAGTTATTAATAGTAATCAATTACGGGGTCATTAGTTCATAGCCCATATATGGAGTTCCGCGTTACATAA
CTTACGGTAAATGGCCCGCCTGGCTGACCGCCCAACGACCCCCGCCCATTGACGTCAATAATGACGTATG
TTCCCATAGTAACGCCAATAGGGACTTTCCATTGACGTCAATGGGTGGAGTATTTACGGTAAACTGCCCA
CTTGGCAGTACATCAAGTGTATCATATGCCAAGTACGCCCCCTATTGACGTCAATGACGGTAAATGGCCC
GCCTGGCATTATGCCCAGTACATGACCTTATGGGACTTTCCTACTTGGCAGTACATCTACGTATTAGTCA
TCGCTATTACCATGGTGATGCGGTTTTGGCAGTACATCAATGGGCGTGGATAGCGGTTTGACTCACGGGG
ATTTCCAAGTCTCCACCCCATTGACGTCAATGGGAGTTTGTTTTGGCACCAAAATCAACGGGACTTTCCA
AAATGTCGTAACAACTCCGCCCCATTGACGCAAATGGGCGGTAGGCGTGTACGGTGGGAGGTCTATATAA
GCAGAGCTGGTTTAGTGAACCGTCAGATCCGCTAGCGCTACCGGTCGCCACCATGGTGAGCAAGGGCGAG
GAGGATAACATGGCCATCATCAAGGAGTTCATGCGCTTCAAGGTGCACATGGAGGGCTCCGTGAACGGCC
ACGAGTTCGAGATCGAGGGCGAGGGCGAGGGCCGCCCCTACGAGGGCACCCAGACCGCCAAGCTGAAGGT
GACCAAGGGTGGCCCCCTGCCCTTCGCCTGGGACATCCTGTCCCCTCAGTTCATGTACGGCTCCAAGGCC
TACGTGAAGCACCCCGCCGACATCCCCGACTACTTGAAGCTGTCCTTCCCCGAGGGCTTCAAGTGGGAGC
GCGTGATGAACTTCGAGGACGGCGGCGTGGTGACCGTGACCCAGGACTCCTCCCTGCAGGACGGCGAGTT
CATCTACAAGGTGAAGCTGCGCGGCACCAACTTCCCCTCCGACGGCCCCGTAATGCAGAAGAAGACCATG
GGCTGGGAGGCCTCCTCCGAGCGGATGTACCCCGAGGACGGCGCCCTGAAGGGCGAGATCAAGCAGAGGC
TGAAGCTGAAGGACGGCGGCCACTACGACGCTGAGGTCAAGACCACCTACAAGGCCAAGAAGCCCGTGCA
GCTGCCCGGCGCCTACAACGTCAACATCAAGTTGGACATCACCTCCCACAACGAGGACTACACCATCGTG
GAACAGTACGAACGCGCCGAGGGCCGCCACTCCACCGGCGGCATGGACGAGCTGTACAAGTCCGGACTCA
GATCTCGAGCTATGAGCGACGTGGCTATTGTGAAGGAGGGTTGGCTGCACGCACGAGGGGAGTACATCAA
GACCTGGCGGCCACGCTACTTCCTCCTCAAGAATGATGGCACCTTCATTGGCTACAAGGAGCGGCCGCAG
GATGTGGACCAACGTGAGGCTCCCCTCAACAACTTCTCTGTGGCGCAGTGCCAGCTGATGAAGACGGAGC
GGCCCCGGCCCAACACCTTCATCATCCGCTGCCTGCAGTGGACCACTGTCATCGAACGCACCTTCCATGT
GGAGACTCCTGAGGAGCGGGAGGAGTGGACAACCGCCATCCAGACTGTGGCTGACGGCCTCAAGAAGCAG
GAGGAGGAGGAGTGATCTAGATAACTGATCATAATCAGCCATACCACATTTGTAGAGGTTTTACTTGCTT
TAAAAAACCTCCCACACCTCCCCCTGAACCTGAAACATAAAATGAATGCAATTGTTGTTGTTAACTTGTT
TATTGCAGCTTATAATGGTTACAAATAAAGCAATAGCATCACAAATTTCACAAATAAAGCATTTTTTTCA
CTGCATTCTAGTTGTGGTTTGTCCAAACTCATCAATGTATCTTAACGCGTAAATTGTAAGCGTTAATATT
TTGTTAAAATTCGCGTTAAATTTTTGTTAAATCAGCTCATTTTTTAACCAATAGGCCGAAATCGGCAAAA
TCCCTTATAAATCAAAAGAATAGACCGAGATAGGGT
[37 nt withheld, positions 2067-2103]
AAAGAACGTGGACTCCAACGTCAAAGG
[49 nt withheld, positions 2131-2179]
T
[91 nt withheld, positions 2181-2271]
G
[124 nt withheld, positions 2273-2396]
CAGGTGGCACTTTTCGGGGAAATGTGCGCGGAACCCCTATTTGTTTATTTTTCTAAATACATTCAAATAT
GTATCCGCTCATGAGACAATAACCCTGATAAATGCTTCAATAATATTGAAAAAGGAAGAGTCCTGAGGCG
GAAAGAACCAGCTGTGGAATGTGTGTCAGTTAGGGTGTGGAAAGTCCCCAGGCTCCCCAGCAGGCAGAAG
TATGCAAAGCATGCATCTCAATTAGTCAGCAACCAGGTGTGGAAAGTCCCCAGGCTCCCCAGCAGGCAGA
AGTATGCAAAGCATGCATCTCAATTAGTCAGCAACCATAGTCCCGCCCCTAACTCCGCCCATCCCGCCCC
TAACTCCGCCCAGTTCCGCCCATTCTCCGCCCCATGGCTGACTAATTTTTTTTATTTATGCAGAGGCCGA
GGCCGCCTCGGCCTCTGAGCTATTCCAGAAGTAGTGAGGAGGCTTTTTTGGAGGCCTAGGCTTTTGCAAA
GATCGATCAAGAGACAGGATGAGGATCGTTTCGCATGATTGAACAAGATGGATTGCACGCAGGTTCTCCG
GCCGCTTGGGTGGAGAGGCTATTCGGCTATGACTGGGCACAACAGACAATCGGCTGCTCTGATGCCGCCG
TGTTCCGGCTGTCAGCGCAGGGGCGCCCGGTTCTTTTTGTCAAGACCGACCTGTCCGGTGCCCTGAATGA
ACTGCAAGACGAGGCAGCGCGGCTATCGTGGCTGGCCACGACGGGCGTTCCTTGCGCAGCTGTGCTCGAC
GTTGTCACTGAAGCGGGAAGGGACTGGCTGCTATTGGGCGAAGTGCCGGGGCAGGATCTCCTGTCATCTC
ACCTTGCTCCTGCCGAGAAAGTATCCATCATGGCTGATGCAATGCGGCGGCTGCATACGCTTGATCCGGC
TACCTGCCCATTCGACCACCAAGCGAAACATCGCATCGAGCGAGCACGTACTCGGATGGAAGCCGGTCTT
GTCGATCAGGATGATCTGGACGAAGAGCATCAGGGGCTCGCGCCAGCCGAACTGTTCGCCAGGCTCAAGG
CGAGCATGCCCGACGGCGAGGATCTCGTCGTGACCCATGGCGATGCCTGCTTGCCGAATATCATGGTGGA
AAATGGCCGCTTTTCTGGATTCATCGACTGTGGCCGGCTGGGTGTGGCGGACCGCTATCAGGACATAGCG
TTGGCTACCCGTGATATTGCTGAAGAGCTTGGCGGCGAATGGGCTGACCGCTTCCTCGTGCTTTACGGTA
TCGCCGCTCCCGATTCGCAGCGCATCGCCTTCTATCGCCTTCTTGACGAGTTCTTCTGAGCGGGACTCTG
GGGTTCGAAATGACCGACCAAGCGACGCCCAACCTGCCATCACGAGATTTCGATTCCACCGCCGCCTTCT
ATGAAAGGTTGGGCTTCGGAATCGTTTTCCGGGACGCCGGCTGGATGATCCTCCAGCGCGGGGATCTCAT
GCTGGAGTTCTTCGCCCACCCTAGGGGGAGGCTAACTGAAACACGGAAGGAGACAATACCGGAAGGAACC
CGCGCTATGACGGCAATAAAAAGACAGAATAAAACGCACGGTGTTGGGTCGTTTGTTCATAAACGCGGGG
TTCGGTCCCAGGGCTGGCACTCTGTCGATACCCCACCGAGACCCCATTGGGGCCAATACGCCCGCGTTTC
TTCCTTTTCCCCACCCCACCCCCCAAGTTCGGGTGAAGGCCCAGGGCTCGCAGCCAACGTCGGGGCGGCA
GGCCCTGCCATAGCCTCAGGTTACTCATATATACTTTAGATTGATTTAAAACTTCATTTTTAATTTAAAA
GGATCTAGGTGAAGATCCTTTTTGATAATCTCATGACCAAAATCCCTTAACGTGAGTTTTCGTTCCACTG
AGCGTCAGACCCCGTAGAAAAGATCAAAGGATCTTCTTGAGATCCTTTTTTTCTGCGCGTAATCTGCTGC
TTGCAAACAAAAAAACCACCGCTACCAGCGGTGGTTTGTTTGCCGGATCAAGAGCTACCAACTCTTTTTC
CGAAGGTAACTGGCTTCAGCAGAGCGCAGATACCAAATACTGTCCTTCTAGTGTAGCCGTAGTTAGGCCA
CCACTTCAAGAACTCTGTAGCACCGCCTACATACCTCGCTCTGCTAATCCTGTTACCAGTGGCTGCTGCC
AGTGGCGATAAGTCGTGTCTTACCGGGTTGGACTCAAGACGATAGTTACCGGATAAGGCGCAGCGGTCGG
GCTGAACGGGGGGTTCGTGCACACAGCCCAGCTTGGAGCGAACGACCTACACCGAACTGAGATACCTACA
GCGTGAGCTATGAGAAAGCGCCACGCTTCCCGAAGGGAGAAAGGCGGACAGGTATCCGGTAAGCGGCAGG
GTCGGAACAGGAGAGCGCACGAGGGAGCTTCCAGGGGGAAACGCCTGGTATCTTTATAGTCCTGTCGGGT
TTCGCCACCTCTGACTTGAGCGTCGATTTTTGTGATGCTCGTCAGGGGGGCGGAGCCTATGGAAAAACGC
CAGCAACGCGGCCTTTTTACGGTTCCTGGCCTTTTGCTGGCCTTTTGCTCACATGTTCTTTCCTGCGTTA
TCCCCTGATTCTGTGGATAACCGTATTACCGCCATGCAT
