Features (pLannotate 1.2.2; 15 found; start..end, strand, type, name):
     20..608     +  rep_origin     ori: high-copy-number ColE1/pMB1/pBR322/pUC origin of replication
    783..1086    +  enhancer       CMV enhancer: human cytomegalovirus immediate early enhancer
   1087..1290    +  promoter       CMV promoter: human cytomegalovirus (CMV) immediate early promoter
   1335..2042    +  CDS            mCherry: mCherry is a basic (constitutively fluorescent) red fluorescent protein published in 2004, derived from Discosoma sp.. It is reported to be a very rapidly-maturing monomer with low acid sensitivity.
   2043..2063    +  misc_feature   MCS (fragment): multiple cloning site
   2064..3503    +  CDS            Akt1: human serine/threonine protein kinase activated by growth factors; AKT1
   3517..3601    +  CDS            large T antigen (fragment): large T antigen from SV40 (simian virus 40)
   3624..3745    +  polyA_signal   SV40 poly(A) signal: SV40 polyadenylation signal
   3779..4207    -  rep_origin     f1 ori (sequence partly withheld): f1 bacteriophage origin of replication; arrow indicates direction of (+) strand synthesis
   4234..4338    +  promoter       AmpR promoter: bla
   4407..4617    +  promoter       SV40 promoter: SV40 early promoter
   4660..5454    +  CDS            NeoR/KanR: aminoglycoside phosphotransferase from Tn5; aph(3')-II (or nptII); confers resistance to neomycin, kanamycin, and G418 (Geneticin®)
   5475..5627    +  CDS            ble (fragment): BLE_KLEPN - Experimental evidence at protein level: Swiss-Prot protein existence level 1. Binding protein with a strong affinity to the bleomycin family of antibiotics. Binds to CL990; an antimitotic-antibiotic compound. From Klebsiella pneumoniae.
   5686..5733    +  polyA_signal   HSV TK poly(A) signal: herpes simplex virus thymidine kinase polyadenylation signal (Cole and Stacy, 1985)
   5824..5840    -  polyA_signal   bGH poly(A) signal (fragment): bovine growth hormone polyadenylation signal
>Addgene plasmid #86600 | pmCherry-PH1(K14A) | addgene full sequence | sequence record 173569 | Addgene NGS Result
AAAAGATCAAAGGATCTTCTTGAGATCCTTTTTTTCTGCGCGTAATCTGCTGCTTGCAAACAAAAAAACC
ACCGCTACCAGCGGTGGTTTGTTTGCCGGATCAAGAGCTACCAACTCTTTTTCCGAAGGTAACTGGCTTC
AGCAGAGCGCAGATACCAAATACTGTTCTTCTAGTGTAGCCGTAGTTAGGCCACCACTTCAAGAACTCTG
TAGCACCGCCTACATACCTCGCTCTGCTAATCCTGTTACCAGTGGCTGCTGCCAGTGGCGATAAGTCGTG
TCTTACCGGGTTGGACTCAAGACGATAGTTACCGGATAAGGCGCAGCGGTCGGGCTGAACGGGGGGTTCG
TGCACACAGCCCAGCTTGGAGCGAACGACCTACACCGAACTGAGATACCTACAGCGTGAGCTATGAGAAA
GCGCCACGCTTCCCGAAGGGAGAAAGGCGGACAGGTATCCGGTAAGCGGCAGGGTCGGAACAGGAGAGCG
CACGAGGGAGCTTCCAGGGGGAAACGCCTGGTATCTTTATAGTCCTGTCGGGTTTCGCCACCTCTGACTT
GAGCGTCGATTTTTGTGATGCTCGTCAGGGGGGCGGAGCCTATGGAAAAACGCCAGCAACGCGGCCTTTT
TACGGTTCCTGGCCTTTTGCTGGCCTTTTGCTCACATGTTCTTTCCTGCGTTATCCCCTGATTCTGTGGA
TAACCGTATTACCGCCATGCATTAGTTATTAATAGTAATCAATTACGGGGTCATTAGTTCATAGCCCATA
TATGGAGTTCCGCGTTACATAACTTACGGTAAATGGCCCGCCTGGCTGACCGCCCAACGACCCCCGCCCA
TTGACGTCAATAATGACGTATGTTCCCATAGTAACGCCAATAGGGACTTTCCATTGACGTCAATGGGTGG
AGTATTTACGGTAAACTGCCCACTTGGCAGTACATCAAGTGTATCATATGCCAAGTACGCCCCCTATTGA
CGTCAATGACGGTAAATGGCCCGCCTGGCATTATGCCCAGTACATGACCTTATGGGACTTTCCTACTTGG
CAGTACATCTACGTATTAGTCATCGCTATTACCATGGTGATGCGGTTTTGGCAGTACATCAATGGGCGTG
GATAGCGGTTTGACTCACGGGGATTTCCAAGTCTCCACCCCATTGACGTCAATGGGAGTTTGTTTTGGCA
CCAAAATCAACGGGACTTTCCAAAATGTCGTAACAACTCCGCCCCATTGACGCAAATGGGCGGTAGGCGT
GTACGGTGGGAGGTCTATATAAGCAGAGCTGGTTTAGTGAACCGTCAGATCCGCTAGCGCTACCGGTCGC
CACCATGGTGAGCAAGGGCGAGGAGGATAACATGGCCATCATCAAGGAGTTCATGCGCTTCAAGGTGCAC
ATGGAGGGCTCCGTGAACGGCCACGAGTTCGAGATCGAGGGCGAGGGCGAGGGCCGCCCCTACGAGGGCA
CCCAGACCGCCAAGCTGAAGGTGACCAAGGGTGGCCCCCTGCCCTTCGCCTGGGACATCCTGTCCCCTCA
GTTCATGTACGGCTCCAAGGCCTACGTGAAGCACCCCGCCGACATCCCCGACTACTTGAAGCTGTCCTTC
CCCGAGGGCTTCAAGTGGGAGCGCGTGATGAACTTCGAGGACGGCGGCGTGGTGACCGTGACCCAGGACT
CCTCCCTGCAGGACGGCGAGTTCATCTACAAGGTGAAGCTGCGCGGCACCAACTTCCCCTCCGACGGCCC
CGTAATGCAGAAGAAGACCATGGGCTGGGAGGCCTCCTCCGAGCGGATGTACCCCGAGGACGGCGCCCTG
AAGGGCGAGATCAAGCAGAGGCTGAAGCTGAAGGACGGCGGCCACTACGACGCTGAGGTCAAGACCACCT
ACAAGGCCAAGAAGCCCGTGCAGCTGCCCGGCGCCTACAACGTCAACATCAAGTTGGACATCACCTCCCA
CAACGAGGACTACACCATCGTGGAACAGTACGAACGCGCCGAGGGCCGCCACTCCACCGGCGGCATGGAC
GAGCTGTACAAGTCCGGACTCAGATCTCGAGCTATGAGCGACGTGGCTATTGTGAAGGAGGGTTGGCTGC
ACGCACGAGGGGAGTACATCAAGACCTGGCGGCCACGCTACTTCCTCCTCAAGAATGATGGCACCTTCAT
TGGCTACAAGGAGCGGCCGCAGGATGTGGACCAACGTGAGGCTCCCCTCAACAACTTCTCTGTGGCGCAG
TGCCAGCTGATGAAGACGGAGCGGCCCCGGCCCAACACCTTCATCATCCGCTGCCTGCAGTGGACCACTG
TCATCGAACGCACCTTCCATGTGGAGACTCCTGAGGAGCGGGAGGAGTGGACAACCGCCATCCAGACTGT
GGCTGACGGCCTCAAGAAGCAGGAGGAGGAGGAGATGGACTTCCGGTCGGGCTCACCCAGTGACAACTCA
GGGGCTGAAGAGATGGAGGTGTCCCTGGCCAAGCCCAAGCACCGCGTGACCATGAACGAGTTTGAGTACC
TGAAGCTGCTGGGCAAGGGCACTTTCGGCAAGGTGATCCTGGTGAAGGAGAAGGCCACAGGCCGCTACTA
CGCCATGAAGATCCTCAAGAAGGAAGTCATCGTGGCCAAGGACGAGGTGGCCCACACACTCACCGAGAAC
CGCGTCCTGCAGAACTCCAGGCACCCCTTCCTCACAGCCCTGAAGTACTCTTTCCAGACCCACGACCGCC
TCTGCTTTGTCATGGAGTACGCCAACGGGGGCGAGCTGTTCTTCCACCTGTCCCGGGAGCGTGTGTTCTC
CGAGGACCGGGCCCGCTTCTATGGCGCTGAGATTGTGTCAGCCCTGGACTACCTGCACTCGGAGAAGAAC
GTGGTGTACCGGGACCTCAAGCTGGAGAACCTCATGCTGGACAAGGACGGGCACATTAAGATCACAGACT
TCGGGCTGTGCAAGGAGGGGATCAAGGACGGTGCCACCATGAAGACCTTTTGCGGCACACCTGAGTACCT
GGCCCCCGAGGTGCTGGAGGACAATGACTACGGCCGTGCAGTGGACTGGTGGGGGCTGGGCGTGGTCATG
TACGAGATGATGTGCGGTCGCCTGCCCTTCTACAACCAGGACCATGAGAAGCTTTTTGAGCTCATCCTCA
TGGAGGAGATCCGCTTCCCGCGCACGCTTGGTCCCGAGGCCAAGTCCTTGCTTTCAGGGCTGCTCAAGAA
GGACCCCAAGCAGAGGCTTGGCGGGGGCTCCGAGGACGCCAAGGAGATCATGCAGCATCGCTTCTTTGCC
GGTATCGTGTGGCAGCACGTGTACGAGAAGAAGCTCAGCCCACCCTTCAAGCCCCAGGTCACGTCGGAGA
CTGACACCAGGTATTTTGATGAGGAGTTCACGGCCCAGATGATCACCATCACACCACCTGACCAAGATGA
CAGCATGGAGTGTGTGGACAGCGAGCGCAGGCCCCACTTCCCCCAGTTCTCCTACTCGGCCAGCGGCACG
GCCTGATCTAGATAACTGATCATAATCAGCCATACCACATTTGTAGAGGTTTTACTTGCTTTAAAAAACC
TCCCACACCTCCCCCTGAACCTGAAACATAAAATGAATGCAATTGTTGTTGTTAACTTGTTTATTGCAGC
TTATAATGGTTACAAATAAAGCAATAGCATCACAAATTTCACAAATAAAGCATTTTTTTCACTGCATTCT
AGTTGTGGTTTGTCCAAACTCATCAATGTATCTTAACGCGTAAATTGTAAGCGTTAATATTTTGTTAAAA
TTCGCGTTAAATTTTTGTTAAATCAGCTCATTTTTTAACCAATAGGCCGAAATCGGCAAAATCCCTTATA
AATCAAAAGAATAGACCGAGATAGGGT
[37 nt withheld, positions 3878-3914]
AAAGAACGTGGACTCCAACGTCAAAGG
[49 nt withheld, positions 3942-3990]
T
[91 nt withheld, positions 3992-4082]
G
[124 nt withheld, positions 4084-4207]
CAGGTGGCACTTTTCGGGGAAATGTGCGCGGAACCCCTATTTGTTTATTTTTCTAAATACATTCAAATAT
GTATCCGCTCATGAGACAATAACCCTGATAAATGCTTCAATAATATTGAAAAAGGAAGAGTCCTGAGGCG
GAAAGAACCAGCTGTGGAATGTGTGTCAGTTAGGGTGTGGAAAGTCCCCAGGCTCCCCAGCAGGCAGAAG
TATGCAAAGCATGCATCTCAATTAGTCAGCAACCATAGTCCCGCCCCTAACTCCGCCCATCCCGCCCCTA
ACTCCGCCCAGTTCCGCCCATTCTCCGCCCCATGGCTGACTAATTTTTTTTATTTATGCAGAGGCCGAGG
CCGCCTCGGCCTCTGAGCTATTCCAGAAGTAGTGAGGAGGCTTTTTTGGAGGCCTAGGCTTTTGCAAAGA
TCGATCAAGAGACAGGATGAGGATCGTTTCGCATGATTGAACAAGATGGATTGCACGCAGGTTCTCCGGC
CGCTTGGGTGGAGAGGCTATTCGGCTATGACTGGGCACAACAGACAATCGGCTGCTCTGATGCCGCCGTG
TTCCGGCTGTCAGCGCAGGGGCGCCCGGTTCTTTTTGTCAAGACCGACCTGTCCGGTGCCCTGAATGAAC
TGCAAGACGAGGCAGCGCGGCTATCGTGGCTGGCCACGACGGGCGTTCCTTGCGCAGCTGTGCTCGACGT
TGTCACTGAAGCGGGAAGGGACTGGCTGCTATTGGGCGAAGTGCCGGGGCAGGATCTCCTGTCATCTCAC
CTTGCTCCTGCCGAGAAAGTATCCATCATGGCTGATGCAATGCGGCGGCTGCATACGCTTGATCCGGCTA
CCTGCCCATTCGACCACCAAGCGAAACATCGCATCGAGCGAGCACGTACTCGGATGGAAGCCGGTCTTGT
CGATCAGGATGATCTGGACGAAGAGCATCAGGGGCTCGCGCCAGCCGAACTGTTCGCCAGGCTCAAGGCG
AGCATGCCCGACGGCGAGGATCTCGTCGTGACCCATGGCGATGCCTGCTTGCCGAATATCATGGTGGAAA
ATGGCCGCTTTTCTGGATTCATCGACTGTGGCCGGCTGGGTGTGGCGGACCGCTATCAGGACATAGCGTT
GGCTACCCGTGATATTGCTGAAGAGCTTGGCGGCGAATGGGCTGACCGCTTCCTCGTGCTTTACGGTATC
GCCGCTCCCGATTCGCAGCGCATCGCCTTCTATCGCCTTCTTGACGAGTTCTTCTGAGCGGGACTCTGGG
GTTCGAAATGACCGACCAAGCGACGCCCAACCTGCCATCACGAGATTTCGATTCCACCGCCGCCTTCTAT
GAAAGGTTGGGCTTCGGAATCGTTTTCCGGGACGCCGGCTGGATGATCCTCCAGCGCGGGGATCTCATGC
TGGAGTTCTTCGCCCACCCTAGGGGGAGGCTAACTGAAACACGGAAGGAGACAATACCGGAAGGAACCCG
CGCTATGACGGCAATAAAAAGACAGAATAAAACGCACGGTGTTGGGTCGTTTGTTCATAAACGCGGGGTT
CGGTCCCAGGGCTGGCACTCTGTCGATACCCCACCGAGACCCCATTGGGGCCAATACGCCCGCGTTTCTT
CCTTTTCCCCACCCCACCCCCCAAGTTCGGGTGAAGGCCCAGGGCTCGCAGCCAACGTCGGGGCGGCAGG
CCCTGCCATAGCCTCAGGTTACTCATATATACTTTAGATTGATTTAAAACTTCATTTTTAATTTAAAAGG
ATCTAGGTGAAGATCCTTTTTGATAATCTCATGACCAAAATCCCTTAACGTGAGTTTTCGTTCCACTGAG
CGTCAGACCCCGTAG
