LOCUS       Exported 5481 bp ds-DNA circular SYN 12-MAY-2021
DEFINITION  Expresses mCherry-tagged PH(K14A) domain of human Akt1.
ACCESSION   .
VERSION     .
KEYWORDS    pmCherry-PH1(K14A)
SOURCE      synthetic DNA construct
  ORGANISM  synthetic DNA construct
REFERENCE   1 (bases 1 to 5481)
  AUTHORS   Ebner M, Lucic I, Leonard TA, Yudushkin I
  TITLE     PI(3,4,5)P3 Engagement Restricts Akt Activity to Cellular Membranes.
  JOURNAL   Mol Cell. 2017 Feb 2;65(3):416-431.e6. doi:
            10.1016/j.molcel.2016.12.028.
  PUBMED    28157504
REFERENCE   2 (bases 1 to 5481)
  AUTHORS   .
  TITLE     Direct Submission
  JOURNAL   Exported May 12, 2021 from SnapGene Server 1.1.58
            http://www.snapgene.com
FEATURES             Location/Qualifiers
     source          1..5481
                     /organism="synthetic DNA construct"
                     /mol_type="other DNA"
     rep_origin      5..593
                     /direction=RIGHT
                     /label=ori
                     /note="high-copy-number ColE1/pMB1/pBR322/pUC origin of
                     replication"
     primer_bind     494..513
                     /label=pBR322ori-F
                     /note="pBR322 origin, forward primer"
     enhancer        768..1071
                     /label=CMV enhancer
                     /note="human cytomegalovirus immediate early enhancer"
     promoter        1072..1275
                     /label=CMV promoter
                     /note="human cytomegalovirus (CMV) immediate early
                     promoter"
     primer_bind     1226..1246
                     /label=CMV-F
                     /note="Human CMV immediate early promoter, forward primer"
     regulatory      1314..1323
                     /regulatory_class="other"
                     /note="vertebrate consensus sequence for strong initiation
                     of translation (Kozak, 1987)"
     CDS             1320..2027
                     /codon_start=1
                     /product="monomeric derivative of DsRed fluorescent protein
                     (Shaner et al., 2004)"
                     /label=mCherry
                     /note="mammalian codon-optimized"
                     /translation="MVSKGEEDNMAIIKEFMRFKVHMEGSVNGHEFEIEGEGEGRPYEG
                     TQTAKLKVTKGGPLPFAWDILSPQFMYGSKAYVKHPADIPDYLKLSFPEGFKWERVMNF
                     EDGGVVTVTQDSSLQDGEFIYKVKLRGTNFPSDGPVMQKKTMGWEASSERMYPEDGALK
                     GEIKQRLKLKDGGHYDAEVKTTYKAKKPVQLPGAYNVNIKLDITSHNEDYTIVEQYERA
                     EGRHSTGGMDELYK"
     primer_bind     complement(1465..1483)
                     /label=mCherry-R
                     /note="mCherry, reverse primer"
     primer_bind     1733..1752
                     /label=mCherry-F
                     /note="mCherry, forward primer"
     polyA_signal    2976..3097
                     /label=SV40 poly(A) signal
                     /note="SV40 polyadenylation signal"
     primer_bind     complement(3013..3032)
                     /label=SV40pA-R
                     /note="SV40 polyA, reverse primer"
     primer_bind     3067..3086
                     /label=EBV-rev
                     /note="SV40 polyA terminator, reverse primer"
     rep_origin      complement(3104..3559)
                     /direction=LEFT
                     /label=f1 ori
                     /note="f1 bacteriophage origin of replication; arrow
                     indicates direction of (+) strand synthesis"
     primer_bind     complement(3241..3262)
                     /label=F1ori-F
                     /note="F1 origin, forward primer"
     primer_bind     3453..3472
                     /label=F1ori-R
                     /note="F1 origin, reverse primer"
     promoter        3586..3690
                     /gene="bla"
                     /label=AmpR promoter
     promoter        3692..4049
                     /label=SV40 promoter
                     /note="SV40 enhancer and early promoter"
     primer_bind     complement(3715..3735)
                     /label=pBABE 3'
                     /note="SV40 enhancer, reverse primer for pBABE vectors"
     rep_origin      3900..4035
                     /label=SV40 ori
                     /note="SV40 origin of replication"
     primer_bind     3962..3981
                     /label=SV40pro-F
                     /note="SV40 promoter/origin, forward primer"
     CDS             4084..4878
                     /codon_start=1
                     /gene="aph(3')-II (or nptII)"
                     /product="aminoglycoside phosphotransferase from Tn5"
                     /label=NeoR/KanR
                     /note="confers resistance to neomycin, kanamycin, and G418
                     (Geneticin(R))"
                     /translation="MIEQDGLHAGSPAAWVERLFGYDWAQQTIGCSDAAVFRLSAQGRP
                     VLFVKTDLSGALNELQDEAARLSWLATTGVPCAAVLDVVTEAGRDWLLLGEVPGQDLLS
                     SHLAPAEKVSIMADAMRRLHTLDPATCPFDHQAKHRIERARTRMEAGLVDQDDLDEEHQ
                     GLAPAELFARLKASMPDGEDLVVTHGDACLPNIMVENGRFSGFIDCGRLGVADRYQDIA
                     LATRDIAEELGGEWADRFLVLYGIAAPDSQRIAFYRLLDEFF"
     primer_bind     complement(4138..4157)
                     /label=Neo-R
                     /note="Neomycin resistance gene, reverse primer"
     primer_bind     4748..4767
                     /label=Neo-F
                     /note="Neomycin resistance gene, forward primer"
     primer_bind     complement(5066..5085)
                     /label=TK-pA-R
                     /note="Thymidine kinase polyA, reverse primer"
     polyA_signal    5110..5157
                     /label=HSV TK poly(A) signal
                     /note="herpes simplex virus thymidine kinase
                     polyadenylation signal (Cole and Stacy, 1985)"
ORIGIN
        1 cttcttgaga tccttttttt ctgcgcgtaa tctgctgctt gcaaacaaaa aaaccaccgc
       61 taccagcggt ggtttgtttg ccggatcaag agctaccaac tctttttccg aaggtaactg
      121 gcttcagcag agcgcagata ccaaatactg ttcttctagt gtagccgtag ttaggccacc
      181 acttcaagaa ctctgtagca ccgcctacat acctcgctct gctaatcctg ttaccagtgg
      241 ctgctgccag tggcgataag tcgtgtctta ccgggttgga ctcaagacga tagttaccgg
      301 ataaggcgca gcggtcgggc tgaacggggg gttcgtgcac acagcccagc ttggagcgaa
      361 cgacctacac cgaactgaga tacctacagc gtgagctatg agaaagcgcc acgcttcccg
      421 aagggagaaa ggcggacagg tatccggtaa gcggcagggt cggaacagga gagcgcacga
      481 gggagcttcc agggggaaac gcctggtatc tttatagtcc tgtcgggttt cgccacctct
      541 gacttgagcg tcgatttttg tgatgctcgt caggggggcg gagcctatgg aaaaacgcca
      601 gcaacgcggc ctttttacgg ttcctggcct tttgctggcc ttttgctcac atgttctttc
      661 ctgcgttatc ccctgattct gtggataacc gtattaccgc catgcattag ttattaatag
      721 taatcaatta cggggtcatt agttcatagc ccatatatgg agttccgcgt tacataactt
      781 acggtaaatg gcccgcctgg ctgaccgccc aacgaccccc gcccattgac gtcaataatg
      841 acgtatgttc ccatagtaac gccaataggg actttccatt gacgtcaatg ggtggagtat
      901 ttacggtaaa ctgcccactt ggcagtacat caagtgtatc atatgccaag tacgccccct
      961 attgacgtca atgacggtaa atggcccgcc tggcattatg cccagtacat gaccttatgg
     1021 gactttccta cttggcagta catctacgta ttagtcatcg ctattaccat ggtgatgcgg
     1081 ttttggcagt acatcaatgg gcgtggatag cggtttgact cacggggatt tccaagtctc
     1141 caccccattg acgtcaatgg gagtttgttt tggcaccaaa atcaacggga ctttccaaaa
     1201 tgtcgtaaca actccgcccc attgacgcaa atgggcggta ggcgtgtacg gtgggaggtc
     1261 tatataagca gagctggttt agtgaaccgt cagatccgct agcgctaccg gtcgccacca
     1321 tggtgagcaa gggcgaggag gataacatgg ccatcatcaa ggagttcatg cgcttcaagg
     1381 tgcacatgga gggctccgtg aacggccacg agttcgagat cgagggcgag ggcgagggcc
     1441 gcccctacga gggcacccag accgccaagc tgaaggtgac caagggtggc cccctgccct
     1501 tcgcctggga catcctgtcc cctcagttca tgtacggctc caaggcctac gtgaagcacc
     1561 ccgccgacat ccccgactac ttgaagctgt ccttccccga gggcttcaag tgggagcgcg
     1621 tgatgaactt cgaggacggc ggcgtggtga ccgtgaccca ggactcctcc ctgcaggacg
     1681 gcgagttcat ctacaaggtg aagctgcgcg gcaccaactt cccctccgac ggccccgtaa
     1741 tgcagaagaa gaccatgggc tgggaggcct cctccgagcg gatgtacccc gaggacggcg
     1801 ccctgaaggg cgagatcaag cagaggctga agctgaagga cggcggccac tacgacgctg
     1861 aggtcaagac cacctacaag gccaagaagc ccgtgcagct gcccggcgcc tacaacgtca
     1921 acatcaagtt ggacatcacc tcccacaacg aggactacac catcgtggaa cagtacgaac
     1981 gcgccgaggg ccgccactcc accggcggca tggacgagct gtacaagtcc ggactcagat
     2041 ctcgagctat gagcgacgtg gctattgtga aggagggttg gctgcacgca cgaggggagt
     2101 acatcaagac ctggcggcca cgctacttcc tcctcaagaa tgatggcacc ttcattggct
     2161 acaaggagcg gccgcaggat gtggaccaac gtgaggctcc cctcaacaac ttctctgtgg
     2221 cgcagtgcca gctgatgaag acggagcggc cccggcccaa caccttcatc atccgctgcc
     2281 tgcagtggac cactgtcatc gaacgcacct tccatgtgga gactcctgag gagcgggagg
     2341 agtggacaac cgccatccag actgtggctg acggcctcaa gaagttggac atcacctccc
     2401 acaacgagga ctacaccatc gtggaacagt acgaacgcgc cgagggccgc cactccaccg
     2461 gcggcatgga cgagctgtac aagtccggac tcagatctcg agctatgagc gacgtggcta
     2521 ttgtgaagga gggttggctg cacgcacgag gggagtacat caagacctgg cggccacgct
     2581 acttcctcct caagaatgat ggcaccttca ttggctacaa ggagcggccg caggatgtgg
     2641 accaacgtga ggctcccctc aacaacttct ctgtggcgca gtgccagctg atgaagacgg
     2701 agcggccccg gcccaacacc ttcatcatcc gctgcctgca gtggaccact gtcatcgaac
     2761 gcaccttcca tgtggagact cctgaggagc gggaggagtg gacaaccgcc atccagactg
     2821 tggctgacgg cctcaagaag caggaggagg aggagtaatc tagataactg atcataatca
     2881 gccataccac atttgtagag gttttacttg ctttaaaaaa cctcccacac ctccccctga
     2941 acctgaaaca taaaatgaat gcaattgttg ttgttaactt gtttattgca gcttataatg
     3001 gttacaaata aagcaatagc atcacaaatt tcacaaataa agcatttttt tcactgcatt
     3061 ctagttgtgg tttgtccaaa ctcatcaatg tatcttaacg cgtaaattgt aagcgttaat
     3121 attttgttaa aattcgcgtt aaatttttgt taaatcagct cattttttaa ccaataggcc
     3181 gaaatcggca aaatccctta taaatcaaaa gaatagaccg agatagggtt gagtgttgtt
     3241 ccagtttgga acaagagtcc actattaaag aacgtggact ccaacgtcaa aggnnnnnnn
     3301 nnnnnnnnnn nnnnnnnnnn nnnnnnnnnn nnnnnnnnnn nntnnnnnnn nnnnnnnnnn
     3361 nnnnnnnnnn nnnnnnnnnn nnnnnnnnnn nnnnnnnnnn nnnnnnnnnn nnnnnnnnnn
     3421 nnnnnnnnnn nnnngnnnnn nnnnnnnnnn nnnnnnnnnn nnnnnnnnnn nnnnnnnnnn
     3481 nnnnnnnnnn nnnnnnnnnn nnnnnnnnnn nnnnnnnnnn nnnnnnnnnn nnnnnnnnnn
     3541 nnnnnnnnnn nnnnnnnnnc aggtggcact tttcggggaa atgtgcgcgg aacccctatt
     3601 tgtttatttt tctaaataca ttcaaatatg tatccgctca tgagacaata accctgataa
     3661 atgcttcaat aatattgaaa aaggaagagt cctgaggcgg aaagaaccag ctgtggaatg
     3721 tgtgtcagtt agggtgtgga aagtccccag gctccccagc aggcagaagt atgcaaagca
     3781 tgcatctcaa ttagtcagca accaggtgtg gaaagtcccc aggctcccca gcaggcagaa
     3841 gtatgcaaag catgcatctc aattagtcag caaccatagt cccgccccta actccgccca
     3901 tcccgcccct aactccgccc agttccgccc attctccgcc ccatggctga ctaatttttt
     3961 ttatttatgc agaggccgag gccgcctcgg cctctgagct attccagaag tagtgaggag
     4021 gcttttttgg aggcctaggc ttttgcaaag atcgatcaag agacaggatg aggatcgttt
     4081 cgcatgattg aacaagatgg attgcacgca ggttctccgg ccgcttgggt ggagaggcta
     4141 ttcggctatg actgggcaca acagacaatc ggctgctctg atgccgccgt gttccggctg
     4201 tcagcgcagg ggcgcccggt tctttttgtc aagaccgacc tgtccggtgc cctgaatgaa
     4261 ctgcaagacg aggcagcgcg gctatcgtgg ctggccacga cgggcgttcc ttgcgcagct
     4321 gtgctcgacg ttgtcactga agcgggaagg gactggctgc tattgggcga agtgccgggg
     4381 caggatctcc tgtcatctca ccttgctcct gccgagaaag tatccatcat ggctgatgca
     4441 atgcggcggc tgcatacgct tgatccggct acctgcccat tcgaccacca agcgaaacat
     4501 cgcatcgagc gagcacgtac tcggatggaa gccggtcttg tcgatcagga tgatctggac
     4561 gaagagcatc aggggctcgc gccagccgaa ctgttcgcca ggctcaaggc gagcatgccc
     4621 gacggcgagg atctcgtcgt gacccatggc gatgcctgct tgccgaatat catggtggaa
     4681 aatggccgct tttctggatt catcgactgt ggccggctgg gtgtggcgga ccgctatcag
     4741 gacatagcgt tggctacccg tgatattgct gaagagcttg gcggcgaatg ggctgaccgc
     4801 ttcctcgtgc tttacggtat cgccgctccc gattcgcagc gcatcgcctt ctatcgcctt
     4861 cttgacgagt tcttctgagc gggactctgg ggttcgaaat gaccgaccaa gcgacgccca
     4921 acctgccatc acgagatttc gattccaccg ccgccttcta tgaaaggttg ggcttcggaa
     4981 tcgttttccg ggacgccggc tggatgatcc tccagcgcgg ggatctcatg ctggagttct
     5041 tcgcccaccc tagggggagg ctaactgaaa cacggaagga gacaataccg gaaggaaccc
     5101 gcgctatgac ggcaataaaa agacagaata aaacgcacgg tgttgggtcg tttgttcata
     5161 aacgcggggt tcggtcccag ggctggcact ctgtcgatac cccaccgaga ccccattggg
     5221 gccaatacgc ccgcgtttct tccttttccc caccccaccc cccaagttcg ggtgaaggcc
     5281 cagggctcgc agccaacgtc ggggcggcag gccctgccat agcctcaggt tactcatata
     5341 tactttagat tgatttaaaa cttcattttt aatttaaaag gatctaggtg aagatccttt
     5401 ttgataatct catgaccaaa atcccttaac gtgagttttc gttccactga gcgtcagacc
     5461 ccgtagaaaa gatcaaagga t
//
